Addgene plasmid #235918: pME_Cp_0_5_021_psbA_3'UTR_Cr
Purpose: psbA 3'UTR Chlamydomonas reinhardtii
Depositing lab: Tobias Erb. Depositing organization: Max Planck Institute for Terrestrial Microbiology. Publication: A modular high-throughput approach for advancing synthetic biology in the chloroplast of Chlamydomonas. Inckemann RM, Chotel T, Burgis M, Brinkmann CK, Andreas L, Baumann J, Sharma P, Klose M, Barrett J, Ries F, Paczia N, Glatter T, Mackinder LCM, Willmund F, Erb TJ. Nat Plants. 2025 Nov;11(11):2332-2349. doi: 10.1038/s41477-025-02126-2. Epub 2025 Nov 3. PubMed 41184475.
Backbone
  Vector backbone: pME_Cp_UAV_GFP
  Backbone size w/o insert (bp): 2101
  Vector type: Synthetic Biology
Growth in bacteria
  Bacterial resistance: Chloramphenicol, 25 μg/mL
  Growth temperature: 37°C
  Growth strain: DH5alpha
  Copy number: High Copy
Gene/Insert
  Gene/Insert name: psbA 3'UTR
  Species: Chlamydomonas reinhardtii
  Insert size (bp): 116
  Cloning method: Restriction Enzyme; 5′ cloning site BsaI (destroyed during cloning); 3′ cloning site BsaI (destroyed during cloning)
  Sequencing primers: 5′ CGTATCACGAGGCAGAATTTC; 3′ CCTGCATAACGCGAAGTAATC
Terms and licenses: Academic/Nonprofit Terms; Industry Terms: Not Available to Industry
Depositor comments: Please visit https://doi.org/10.1101/2024.05.08.593163 for bioRxiv preprint.
How to cite: pME_Cp_0_5_021_psbA_3'UTR_Cr was a gift from Tobias Erb (Addgene plasmid # 235918 ; http://n2t.net/addgene:235918 ; RRID:Addgene_235918)
