[The description below was written by a language model from this plasmid's Addgene catalogue record and pLannotate feature annotations shown in this document.]
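Description:
pME_Cp_0_5_021_psbA_3'UTR_Cr is a small (about 2.2 kb) synthetic-biology part plasmid that stores a single regulatory element, the 3' untranslated region of the Chlamydomonas reinhardtii chloroplast gene psbA, as a 116 bp insert. It belongs to a modular cloning toolkit for engineering the Chlamydomonas chloroplast. The part was placed into the pME_Cp_UAV_GFP backbone through BsaI sites that were destroyed during cloning, which is typical of Type IIS (Golden Gate-style) assembly. The backbone name suggests a universal acceptor vector with a GFP dropout cassette that the part replaces, although the record does not state this, and no GFP feature is annotated in the final sequence.

The plasmid is maintained in E. coli at high copy from a ColE1/pUC-type origin and selected with chloramphenicol through a cat gene driven by its native promoter and followed by the lambda t0 terminator. A short fragment matching the RSF origin is also annotated, but it is probably only partial similarity and not a second functional replicon. The insert itself was not recognised by the automated annotation. It most likely lies in the unannotated interval between the BioBrick prefix and suffix sequences, a region bracketed by bacterial transcription terminators (a his operon terminator and a putative bacterial terminator) that insulate the part from read-through transcription.

The plasmid carries no promoter, coding sequence or chloroplast homology arms, so it is not an expression or transformation vector in its own right. It serves as a source of the psbA 3'UTR, which in chloroplast transgenes typically supports transcript 3' end formation and stability, for assembly with promoter, 5'UTR and coding parts into higher-level chloroplast expression constructs.
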