Features (pLannotate 1.2.2; 9 found; start..end, strand, type, name):
     75..203     +  rep_origin     RSF ori (fragment): Plasmids containing the RSF 1030 origin of replication can be propagated in E. coli cells that contain additional plasmids with compatible origins.
    222..279     -  terminator     his operon terminator: This putative transcriptin terminator from the E. coli his operon has a 2-bp deletion introduced during synthesis. Its efficiency has not been determined.
    280..299     -  misc_feature   BioBrick suffix: universal suffix for all parts
    448..469     -  misc_feature   BioBrick prefix: BioBrick prefix for parts that do not start with "ATG"
    472..515     +  terminator     bacterial terminator: putative bacterial transcription terminator
    601..698     +  promoter       cat promoter: promoter of the E. coli cat gene encoding chloramphenicol acetyltransferase
    699..1355    +  CDS            cat: CAT_ECOLX - Experimental evidence at protein level: Swiss-Prot protein existence level 1. This enzyme is an effector of chloramphenicol resistance in bacteria. From Escherichia coli. This protein is used as a marker in many commonly used cloning vectors, such as pACYC184.
   1379..1473    +  terminator     lambda t0 terminator: transcription terminator from phage lambda
   1656..27      +  rep_origin     ori (across the origin): high-copy-number ColE1/pMB1/pBR322/pUC origin of replication
>Addgene plasmid #235918 | pME_Cp_0_5_021_psbA_3'UTR_Cr | addgene full sequence | sequence record 471495 | Addgene NGS Result
TCGTCAGGGGGGCGGAGCCTGTGGAAAAACGCCAGCAACGCGGCCTTTTTACGGTTCCTGGCCTTTTGCT
GGCCTTTTGCTCACATGTTCTTTCCTGCGTTATCCCCTGATTCTGTGGATAACCGTATTACCGCCTTTGA
GTGAGCTGATACCGCTCGCCGCAGCCGAACGACCGAGCGCAGCGAGTCAGTGAGCGAGGAAGCCTGCATA
ACGCGAAGTAATCTTTTCGGTTTTAAAGAAAAAGGGCAGGGTGGTGACACCTTGCCCTTTTTTGCCGGAC
TGCAGCGGCCGCTACTAGTCGCGATGAGTGGTCTCAAGCGCTGCCAACTGCCTATGGTAGCTATTAAGTA
TATATATATGAAAAGTGTGTATAAACTAAAATAAACCAGGTATGGTTAACCAGATTTATTTTAGTTTAAA
AAAAAATTAAGCCGAGACCACTCATCGCTCTAGAAGCGGCCGCGAATTCCAGAAATCATCCTTAGCGAAA
GCTAAGGATTTTTTTTATCTGAAATTCTGCCTCGTGATACGCCTATTTTTATAGGTTAATGTCATGATAA
TAATGGTTTCTTAGACGTCAGGTGGCACTCGAGTTGATCGGGCACGTAAGAGGTTCCAACTTTCACCATA
ATGAAATAAGATCACTACCGGGCGTATTTTTTGAGTTATCGAGATTTTCAGGAGCTAAGGAAGCTAAAAT
GGAGAAAAAAATCACTGGATATACCACCGTTGATATATCCCAATGGCATCGTAAAGAACATTTTGAGGCA
TTTCAGTCAGTTGCTCAATGTACCTATAACCAGACCGTTCAGCTGGATATTACGGCCTTTTTAAAGACCG
TAAAGAAAAATAAGCACAAGTTTTATCCGGCCTTTATTCACATTCTTGCCCGCCTGATGAATGCTCATCC
GGAATTTCGTATGGCAATGAAAGACGGTGAGCTGGTGATATGGGATAGTGTTCACCCTTGTTACACCGTT
TTCCATGAGCAAACTGAAACGTTTTCATCACTCTGGAGTGAATACCACGACGATTTCCGGCAGTTTCTAC
ACATATATTCGCAAGATGTGGCGTGTTACGGTGAAAACCTGGCCTATTTCCCTAAAGGGTTTATTGAGAA
TATGTTTTTCGTATCAGCCAATCCCTGGGTGAGTTTCACCAGTTTTGATTTAAACGTGGCCAATATGGAC
AACTTCTTCGCCCCCGTTTTCACCATGGGCAAATATTATACGCAAGGCGACAAGGTGCTGATGCCGCTGG
CGATTCAGGTTCATCATGCCGTTTGTGATGGCTTCCATGTCGGCAGAATGCTTAATGAATTACAACAGTA
CTGCGACGAGTGGCAGGGCGGGGCGTAATTTGATATCGAGCTCGCTTGGACTCCTGTTGATAGATCCAGT
AATGACCTCAGAACTCCATCTGGATTTGTTCAGAACGCTCGGTTGCCGCCGGGCGTTTTTTATTGGTGAG
AATCCAAGCCTCGAGCTGTCAGACCAAGTTTACTCATATATACTTTAGATTGATTTAAAACTTCATTTTT
AATTTAAAAGGATCTAGGTGAAGATCCTTTTTGATAATCTCATGACCAAAATCCCTTAACGTGAGTTTTC
GTTCCACTGAGCGTCAGACCCCGTAGAAAAGATCAAAGGATCTTCTTGAGATCCTTTTTTTCTGCGCGTA
ATCTGCTGCTTGCAAACAAAAAAACCACCGCTACCAGCGGTGGTTTGTTTGCCGGATCAAGAGCTACCAA
CTCTTTTTCCGAAGGTAACTGGCTTCAGCAGAGCGCAGATACCAAATACTGTTCTTCTAGTGTAGCCGTA
GTTAGGCCACCACTTCAAGAACTCTGTAGCACCGCCTACATACCTCGCTCTGCTAATCCTGTTACCAGTG
GCTGCTGCCAGTGGCGATAAGTCGTGTCTTACCGGGTTGGACTCAAGACGATAGTTACCGGATAAGGCGC
AGCGGTCGGGCTGAACGGGGGGTTCGTGCACACAGCCCAGCTTGGAGCGAACGACCTACACCGAACTGAG
ATACCTACAGCGTGAGCTATGAGAAAGCGCCACGCTTCCCGAAGGGAGAAAGGCGGACAGGTATCCGGTA
AGCGGCAGGGTCGGAACAGGAGAGCGCACGAGGGAGCTTCCAGGGGGAAACGCCTGGTATCTTTATAGTC
CTGTCGGGTTTCGCCACCTCTGACTTGAGCGTCGATTTTTGTGATGC
